LOCUS       Exported 2227 bp ds-DNA circular SYN 12-MAY-2021
DEFINITION  Strong constitutive promoter.
ACCESSION   .
VERSION     .
KEYWORDS    PlepA
SOURCE      synthetic DNA construct
  ORGANISM  synthetic DNA construct
REFERENCE   1 (bases 1 to 2227)
  AUTHORS   Radeck J, Kraft K, Bartels J, Cikovic T, Durr F, Emenegger J,
            Kelterborn S, Sauer C, Fritz G, Gebhard S, Mascher T
  TITLE     The Bacillus BioBrick Box: generation and evaluation of essential
            genetic building blocks for standardized work with Bacillus
            subtilis.
  JOURNAL   J Biol Eng. 2013 Dec 2;7(1):29. doi: 10.1186/1754-1611-7-29.
  PUBMED    24295448
REFERENCE   2 (bases 1 to 2227)
  AUTHORS   .
  TITLE     Direct Submission
  JOURNAL   Exported May 12, 2021 from SnapGene Server 1.1.58
            http://www.snapgene.com
FEATURES             Location/Qualifiers
     source          1..2227
                     /organism="synthetic DNA construct"
                     /mol_type="other DNA"
     misc_feature    179..199
                     /label=BioBrick suffix
                     /note="universal suffix for all parts"
     terminator      200..257
                     /label=his operon terminator
                     /note="This putative transcriptin terminator from the E.
                     coli his operon has a 2-bp deletion introduced during
                     synthesis. Its efficiency has not been determined."
     primer_bind     complement(281..298)
                     /label=L4440
                     /note="L4440 vector, forward primer"
     rep_origin      complement(452..1040)
                     /direction=LEFT
                     /label=ori
                     /note="high-copy-number ColE1/pMB1/pBR322/pUC origin of
                     replication"
     primer_bind     complement(532..551)
                     /label=pBR322ori-F
                     /note="pBR322 origin, forward primer"
     terminator      1223..1317
                     /label=lambda t0 terminator
                     /note="transcription terminator from phage lambda"
     CDS             complement(1338..1997)
                     /codon_start=1
                     /gene="cat"
                     /product="chloramphenicol acetyltransferase"
                     /label=CmR
                     /note="confers resistance to chloramphenicol"
                     /translation="MEKKITGYTTVDISQWHRKEHFEAFQSVAQCTYNQTVQLDITAFL
                     KTVKKNKHKFYPAFIHILARLMNAHPEFRMAMKDGELVIWDSVHPCYTVFHEQTETFSS
                     LWSEYHDDFRQFLHIYSQDVACYGENLAYFPKGFIENMFFVSANPWVSFTSFDLNVANM
                     DNFFAPVFTMGKYYTQGDKVLMPLAIQVHHAVCDGFHVGRMLNELQQYCDEWQGGA"
     primer_bind     1912..1931
                     /label=CAT-R
                     /note="Chloramphenicol resistance gene, reverse primer"
     primer_bind     2159..2177
                     /label=pBRforEco
                     /note="pBR322 vectors, upsteam of EcoRI site, forward
                     primer"
     terminator      2181..2224
                     /label=bacterial terminator
                     /note="putative bacterial transcription terminator"
     misc_feature    2227..21
                     /label=BioBrick prefix
                     /note="BioBrick prefix for parts that do not start with
                     ""ATG"""
ORIGIN
        1 aattcgcggc cgcttctaga gagtcaatgt atgaatggat acgggatatg aatcaataag
       61 tacgtgaaag agaaaagcaa cccagatatg atagggaact tttctctttc ttgttttaca
      121 ttgaatcttt acaatcctat tgatataatc taagctagtg tattttgcgt ttaatagtta
      181 ctagtagcgg ccgctgcagt ccggcaaaaa agggcaaggt gtcaccaccc tgcccttttt
      241 ctttaaaacc gaaaagatta cttcgcgtta tgcaggcttc ctcgctcact gactcgctgc
      301 gctcggtcgt tcggctgcgg cgagcggtat cagctcactc aaaggcggta atacggttat
      361 ccacagaatc aggggataac gcaggaaaga acatgtgagc aaaaggccag caaaaggcca
      421 ggaaccgtaa aaaggccgcg ttgctggcgt ttttccacag gctccgcccc cctgacgagc
      481 atcacaaaaa tcgacgctca agtcagaggt ggcgaaaccc gacaggacta taaagatacc
      541 aggcgtttcc ccctggaagc tccctcgtgc gctctcctgt tccgaccctg ccgcttaccg
      601 gatacctgtc cgcctttctc ccttcgggaa gcgtggcgct ttctcatagc tcacgctgta
      661 ggtatctcag ttcggtgtag gtcgttcgct ccaagctggg ctgtgtgcac gaaccccccg
      721 ttcagcccga ccgctgcgcc ttatccggta actatcgtct tgagtccaac ccggtaagac
      781 acgacttatc gccactggca gcagccactg gtaacaggat tagcagagcg aggtatgtag
      841 gcggtgctac agagttcttg aagtggtggc ctaactacgg ctacactaga agaacagtat
      901 ttggtatctg cgctctgctg aagccagtta ccttcggaaa aagagttggt agctcttgat
      961 ccggcaaaca aaccaccgct ggtagcggtg gtttttttgt ttgcaagcag cagattacgc
     1021 gcagaaaaaa aggatctcaa gaagatcctt tgatcttttc tacggggtct gacgctcagt
     1081 ggaacgaaaa ctcacgttaa gggattttgg tcatgagatt atcaaaaagg atcttcacct
     1141 agatcctttt aaattaaaaa tgaagtttta aatcaatcta aagtatatat gagtaaactt
     1201 ggtctgacag ctcgaggctt ggattctcac caataaaaaa cgcccggcgg caaccgagcg
     1261 ttctgaacaa atccagatgg agttctgagg tcattactgg atctatcaac aggagtccaa
     1321 gcgagctcga tatcaaatta cgccccgccc tgccactcat cgcagtactg ttgtaattca
     1381 ttaagcattc tgccgacatg gaagccatca caaacggcat gatgaacctg aatcgccagc
     1441 ggcatcagca ccttgtcgcc ttgcgtataa tatttgccca tggtgaaaac gggggcgaag
     1501 aagttgtcca tattggccac gtttaaatca aaactggtga aactcaccca gggattggct
     1561 gagacgaaaa acatattctc aataaaccct ttagggaaat aggccaggtt ttcaccgtaa
     1621 cacgccacat cttgcgaata tatgtgtaga aactgccgga aatcgtcgtg gtattcactc
     1681 cagagcgatg aaaacgtttc agtttgctca tggaaaacgg tgtaacaagg gtgaacacta
     1741 tcccatatca ccagctcacc gtctttcatt gccatacgaa attccggatg agcattcatc
     1801 aggcgggcaa gaatgtgaat aaaggccgga taaaacttgt gcttattttt ctttacggtc
     1861 tttaaaaagg ccgtaatatc cagctgaacg gtctggttat aggtacattg agcaactgac
     1921 tgaaatgcct caaaatgttc tttacgatgc cattgggata tatcaacggt ggtatatcca
     1981 gtgatttttt tctccatttt agcttcctta gctcctgaaa atctcgataa ctcaaaaaat
     2041 acgcccggta gtgatcttat ttcattatgg tgaaagttgg aacctcttac gtgcccgatc
     2101 aactcgagtg ccacctgacg tctaagaaac cattattatc atgacattaa cctataaaaa
     2161 taggcgtatc acgaggcaga atttcagata aaaaaaatcc ttagctttcg ctaaggatga
     2221 tttctgg
//
