[The description below was written by a language model from this plasmid's Addgene catalogue record and the feature table of its GenBank file.]
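Description:
PlepA is a small (2,227 bp) synthetic-biology parts plasmid from the Bacillus BioBrick Box, a collection of standardized genetic building blocks for work with Bacillus subtilis. It is built on the iGEM storage backbone pSB1C3, which is maintained in E. coli through a high-copy ColE1/pUC-type origin of replication and selected with chloramphenicol via the cat gene encoding chloramphenicol acetyltransferase. The backbone carries no annotated Bacillus replication or integration functions, so the plasmid serves as an E. coli carrier for the part rather than as an expression vector in its own right.

The payload is a 157 bp fragment containing the lepA promoter of B. subtilis, described in the record as a strong constitutive promoter. According to the depositor, it drives genes that are highly conserved in bacteria and mitochondria and are needed for accurate protein translation. The feature table does not annotate the promoter itself, but it sits in the interval between the BioBrick prefix (the version for parts that do not begin with ATG) and the universal BioBrick suffix, having been cloned between EcoRI and PstI sites that both remain intact. The cloning region is insulated from the rest of the plasmid by transcription terminators: a putative bacterial terminator upstream of the prefix and a his operon terminator just after the suffix, with a lambda t0 terminator annotated beside the resistance gene. Because the part is flanked by standard BioBrick sites, it can be excised and assembled upstream of reporters or coding sequences and moved into suitable B. subtilis vectors, where it is intended to provide high, unregulated expression.
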