Addgene plasmid #55175: PlepA
Purpose: Strong constitutive promoter
Depositing lab: Thorsten Mascher. Depositing organization: Ludwig-Maximilians-Universitaet Muenchen (LMU). Publication: The Bacillus BioBrick Box: generation and evaluation of essential genetic building blocks for standardized work with Bacillus subtilis. Radeck J, Kraft K, Bartels J, Cikovic T, Durr F, Emenegger J, Kelterborn S, Sauer C, Fritz G, Gebhard S, Mascher T. J Biol Eng. 2013 Dec 2;7(1):29. doi: 10.1186/1754-1611-7-29. PubMed 24295448.
Backbone
  Vector backbone: pSB1C3
  Backbone manufacturer: iGEM
  Backbone size w/o insert (bp): 2070
  Total vector size (bp): 2227
  Vector type: Synthetic Biology ; Bacillus BioBrick Box
Growth in bacteria
  Bacterial resistance: Chloramphenicol, 25 μg/mL
  Growth temperature: 37°C
  Growth strain: DH5alpha
  Copy number: High Copy
Gene/Insert
  Gene/Insert name: lepA promoter
  Species: B. subtilis
  Insert size (bp): 157
  Cloning method: Restriction Enzyme; 5′ cloning site EcoRI (not destroyed); 3′ cloning site PstI (not destroyed)
  Sequencing primers: 5′ na
Terms and licenses: Academic/Nonprofit Terms; Industry Terms: Not Available to Industry
Depositor comments: Promoter expresses highly conserved genes in bacteria and mitochondria necessary for exact protein translation. For sequencing of insert, use the following primers: fwd: TGCCACCTGACGTCTAAG rev: ATTACCGCCTTTGAGTGA
How to cite: PlepA was a gift from Thorsten Mascher (Addgene plasmid # 55175 ; http://n2t.net/addgene:55175 ; RRID:Addgene_55175)
