>Addgene plasmid #55175 | PlepA | addgene partial sequence | sequence record 91205 | ASK-FN2 5'-CGGCCTTTTTACGGTTCCTG-3'
TGTTCTTTCCTGCGTTATCCCCTGATTCTGTGGATAACCGTATTACCGCCTTTGAGTGAGCTGATACCGC
TCGCCGCAGCCGAACGACCGAGCGCAGCGAGTCAGTGAGCGAGGAAGCCTGCATAACGCGAAGTAATCTT
TTCGGTTTTAAAGAAAAAGGGCAGGGTGGTGACACCTTGCCCTTTTTTGCCGGACTGCAGCGGCCGCTAC
TAGTAACTATTAAACGCAAAATACACTAGCTTAGATTATATCAATAGGATTGTAAAGATTCAATGTAAAA
CAAGAAAGAGAAAAGTTCCCTATCATATCTGGGTTGCTTTTCTCTTTCACGTACTTATTGATTCATATCC
CGTATCCATTCATACATTGACTCTCTAGAAGCGGCCGCGAATTCCAGAAATCATCCTTAGCGAAAGCTAA
GGATTTTTTTTATCTGAAATTCTGCCTCGTGATACGCCTATTTTTATAGGTTAATGTCATGATAATAATG
GTTTCTTAGACGTCAGGTGGCACTCGAGTTGATCGGGCACGTAAGAGGTTCCAACTTTCACCATAATGAA
ATAAGATCACTACCGGGCGTATTTTTTGAGTTATCGAGATTTTCAGGAGCTAAGGAAGCTAAAATGGAGA
AAAAAATCACTGGATATACCACCGTTGATATATCCCAATGGCATCGTAAAGAACATTTTGAGGCATTTCA
GTCAGTTGCTCAATGTACCTATAACCAGACCGTTCAGCTGGATATTACGGCCTTTTTAAAGACCGTAAAG
AAAAATAAGCACAAGTTTTATCCGGCCTTTATTCACATTCTTGCCCGCCTGATGAATGCTCATCCGGAAT
TTCGTATGGCAATGAAAGACGGTGAGCTGGTGATATGGGATAGTGTTCACCCTTGTTACACCGTTTTCCA
TGAGCAAACTGAAACGTTTTCATCGCTCTGGAGTGAATACCACGACGATTTCCGGCAGTTTCTACACATA
TATTCGCAAGATGTGGCG
