>Addgene plasmid #55175 | PlepA | addgene partial sequence | sequence record 91206 | MoCloR 5'-gccacctgacgtctaagaaacc-3'
ACCTATAAAAATAGGCGTATCACGAGGCAGAATTTCAGATAAAAAAAATCCTTAGCTTTCGCTAAGGATG
ATTTCTGGAATTCGCGGCCGCTTCTAGAGAGTCAATGTATGAATGGATACGGGATATGAATCAATAAGTA
CGTGAAAGAGAAAAGCAACCCAGATATGATAGGGAACTTTTCTCTTTCTTGTTTTACATTGAATCTTTAC
AATCCTATTGATATAATCTAAGCTAGTGTATTTTGCGTTTAATAGTTACTAGTAGCGGCCGCTGCAGTCC
GGCAAAAAAGGGCAAGGTGTCACCACCCTGCCCTTTTTCTTTAAAACCGAAAAGATTACTTCGCGTTATG
CAGGCTTCCTCGCTCACTGACTCGCTGCGCTCGGTCGTTCGGCTGCGGCGAGCGGTATCAGCTCACTCAA
AGGCGGTAATACGGTTATCCACAGAATCAGGGGATAACGCAGGAAAGAACATGTGAGCAAAAGGCCAGCA
AAAGGCCAGGAACCGTAAAAAGGCCGCGTTGCTGGCGTTTTTCCACAGGCTCCGCCCCCCTGACGAGCAT
CACAAAAATCGACGCTCAAGTCAGAGGTGGCGAAACCCGACAGGACTATAAAGATACCAGGCGTTTCCCC
CTGGAAGCTCCCTCGTGCGCTCTCCTGTTCCGACCCTGCCGCTTACCGGATACCTGTCCGCCTTTCTCCC
TTCGGGAAGCGTGGCGCTTTCTCATAGCTCACGCTGTAGGTATCTCAGTTCGGTGTAGGTCGTTCGCTCC
AAGCTGGGCTGTGTGCACGAACCCCCCGTTCAGCCCGACCGCTGCGCCTTATCCGGTAACTATCGTCTTG
AGTCCAACCCGGTAAGACACGACTTATCGCCACTGGCAGCAGCCACTGGTAACAGGATTAGCAGAGCGAG
GTATGTAGGCGGTGCTACAGAGTTCTTGAAGTGGTGGCCTAACTACGGCTACACTAGAAGAACAGTATTT
GGTATCTGCGCTCTGCTGAAGCCAGTTACCTTCGGAAAAAGAGTTGGTAGCTCTTGATCCGGCAAACAAA
CCACCGCTGGTAGCGGTGGTTTTTTTGTTTGCA
